Addgene plasmid #82822: pDONR223_BRAF_p.L613F
Purpose: Gateway Donor vector containing BRAF, part of the Target Accelerator Plasmid Collection.
Depositing lab: Jesse Boehm & Matthew Meyerson & David Root. Depositing organization: Broad Institute. Publication: High-throughput Phenotyping of Lung Cancer Somatic Mutations. Berger AH, Brooks AN, Wu X, Shrestha Y, Chouinard C, Piccioni F, Bagul M, Kamburov A, Imielinski M, Hogstrom L, Zhu C, Yang X, Pantel S, Sakai R, Watson J, Kaplan N, Campbell JD, Singh S, Root DE, Narayan R, Natoli T, Lahr DL, Tirosh I, Tamayo P, Getz G, Wong B, Doench J, Subramanian A, Golub TR, Meyerson M, Boehm JS. Cancer Cell. 2016 Aug 8;30(2):214-28. doi: 10.1016/j.ccell.2016.06.022. Epub 2016 Jul 28. PubMed 27478040.
Backbone
  Vector backbone: pDONR223
  Backbone manufacturer: Invitrogen
  Vector type: Gateway Entry vector
Growth in bacteria
  Bacterial resistance: Spectinomycin, 50 μg/mL
  Growth temperature: 37°C
  Growth strain: DH5alpha
  Copy number: High Copy
Gene/Insert
  Gene/Insert name: BRAF (alt name: NM_004333)
  Species: H. sapiens (human)
  Mutation: L613F
  Entrez Gene: BRAF (a.k.a. B-RAF1, B-raf, BRAF-1, BRAF1, NS7, RAFB1)
  Promoter: None
  Cloning method: Gateway Cloning
  Sequencing primers: 5′ M13pUC-fwd; 3′ M13-Rev
Terms and licenses: Academic/Nonprofit Terms; Industry Terms: Not Available to Industry
Depositor comments: CLOSED (stop codon immediately follows insert)
How to cite: pDONR223_BRAF_p.L613F was a gift from Jesse Boehm & Matthew Meyerson & David Root (Addgene plasmid # 82822 ; http://n2t.net/addgene:82822 ; RRID:Addgene_82822)
