[The description below was written by a language model from this plasmid's Addgene catalogue record and pLannotate feature annotations shown in this document.]
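Description:
pDONR223_BRAF_p.L613F is a Gateway entry clone built on the Invitrogen pDONR223 backbone and carries the human BRAF open reading frame (reference transcript NM_004333) with the L613F amino-acid substitution. It is a bacterial propagation and shuttling plasmid of about 5.1 kb, not an expression construct. It replicates at high copy from a ColE1/pUC-type origin and is selected with spectinomycin through the aadA (SmR) aminoglycoside adenylyltransferase gene. A fragment of a class 1 integron Pc promoter and a short remnant of a gentamicin resistance gene lie upstream of aadA.

The BRAF coding sequence encodes the serine/threonine kinase that phosphorylates MAP2K1 and so activates the MAP kinase pathway. It sits between two attL recombination sites, which allow the insert to be moved by an LR Clonase reaction into any compatible Gateway destination vector. The automated annotation labels both sites as attL3, so their exact identity should be treated cautiously. The record lists no promoter for the insert, and rrnB T1 and T2 terminators upstream help insulate it from read-through transcription. A T7 promoter lies just outside the downstream att site and points back toward the insert. Small lacI and lacZα fragments are backbone remnants. The clone is "closed": a stop codon immediately follows the ORF, so it yields native or N-terminally tagged protein but cannot support C-terminal fusions.

The plasmid belongs to the Target Accelerator Plasmid Collection, a set of wild-type and mutant alleles assembled for high-throughput functional phenotyping of somatic mutations found in lung cancer. It serves as the source clone for transferring this BRAF variant into expression vectors.
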