Features (pLannotate 1.2.2; 12 found; start..end, strand, type, name):
    121..213     +  CDS            lacI (fragment): lac repressor; lacI; The lac repressor binds to the lac operator to inhibit transcription in E. coli. This inhibition can be relieved by adding lactose or isopropyl-β-D-thiogalactopyranoside (IPTG).
    268..295     -  terminator     rrnB T2 terminator: transcription terminator T2 from the E. coli rrnB gene
    427..470     +  terminator     rrnB T1 terminator: Escherichia coli rrnB; transcription terminator T1 from the E. coli rrnB gene
    517..553     -  CDS            lacZα (fragment): LacZα fragment of β-galactosidase; lacZ fragment
    570..665     +  protein_bind   attL3: mutant version of attL; recombination site for the Gateway® LR reaction LR Clonase™
    671..2968    +  CDS            BRAF: BRAF_HUMAN - Also known as BRAF1, RAFB1. Experimental evidence at protein level: Swiss-Prot protein existence level 1. Protein kinase involved in the transduction of mitogenic signals from the cell membrane to the nucleus (Probable). Phosphorylates MAP2K1, and thereby activates the MAP kinase signal transduction pathway (PubMed:21441910, PubMed:29433126). May play a role in the postsynaptic responses of hippocampal neurons (PubMed:1508179). From Homo sapiens (Human).
   2976..3071    -  protein_bind   attL3: mutant version of attL; recombination site for the Gateway® LR reaction LR Clonase™
   3090..3108    -  promoter       T7 promoter: promoter for bacteriophage T7 RNA polymerase
   3298..3321    +  promoter       Pc promoter (fragment): intI1 (promoter lies within the coding sequence); class 1 integron promoter
   3497..3553    +  CDS            GmR (fragment): gentamycin acetyltransferase; aacC1; confers resistance to gentamycin
   3560..4351    +  CDS            SmR: aminoglycoside adenylyltransferase (Murphy, 1985); aadA; confers resistance to spectinomycin and streptomycin
   4444..5032    +  rep_origin     ori: high-copy-number ColE1/pMB1/pBR322/pUC origin of replication
>Addgene plasmid #82822 | pDONR223_BRAF_p.L613F | addgene full sequence | sequence record 162304 | Addgene NGS result
CTTTCCTGCGTTATCCCCTGATTCTGTGGATAACCGTATTACCGCCTTTGAGTGAGCTGATACCGCTCGC
CGCAGCCGAACGACCGAGCGCAGCGAGTCAGTGAGCGAGGAAGCGGAAGAGCGCCCAATACGCAAACCGC
CTCTCCCCGCGCGTTGGCCGATTCATTAATGCAGCTGGCACGACAGGTTTCCCGACTGGAAAGCGGGCAG
TGAGCGCAACGCAATTAATACGCGTACCGCTAGCCAGGAAGAGTTTGTAGAAACGCAAAAAGGCCATCCG
TCAGGATGGCCTTCTGCTTAGTTTGATGCCTGGCAGTTTATGGCGGGCGTCCTGCCCGCCACCCTCCGGG
CCGTTGCTTCACAACGTTCAAATCCGCTCCCGGCGGATTTGTCCTACTCAGGAGAGCGTTCACCGACAAA
CAACAGATAAAACGAAAGGCCCAGTCTTCCGACTGAGCCTTTCGTTTTATTTGATGCCTGGCAGTTCCCT
ACTCTCGCGTTAACGCTAGCATGGATGTTTTCCCAGTCACGACGTTGTAAAACGACGGCCAGTCTTAAGC
TCGGGCCCCAAATAATGATTTTATTTTGACTGATAGTGACCTGTTCGTTGCAACAAATTGATGAGCAATG
CTTTTTTATAATGCCAACTTTGTACAAAAAAGTTGGCACCATGGCGGCGCTGAGCGGTGGCGGTGGTGGC
GGCGCGGAGCCGGGCCAGGCTCTGTTCAACGGGGACATGGAGCCCGAGGCCGGCGCCGGCGCCGGCGCCG
CGGCCTCTTCGGCTGCGGACCCTGCCATTCCGGAGGAGGTGTGGAATATCAAACAAATGATTAAGTTGAC
ACAGGAACATATAGAGGCCCTATTGGACAAATTTGGTGGGGAGCATAATCCACCATCAATATATCTGGAG
GCCTATGAAGAATACACCAGCAAGCTAGATGCACTCCAACAAAGAGAACAACAGTTATTGGAATCTCTGG
GGAACGGAACTGATTTTTCTGTTTCTAGCTCTGCATCAATGGATACCGTTACATCTTCTTCCTCTTCTAG
CCTTTCAGTGCTACCTTCATCTCTTTCAGTTTTTCAAAATCCCACAGATGTGGCACGGAGCAACCCCAAG
TCACCACAAAAACCTATCGTTAGAGTCTTCCTGCCCAACAAACAGAGGACAGTGGTACCTGCAAGGTGTG
GAGTTACAGTCCGAGACAGTCTAAAGAAAGCACTGATGATGAGAGGTCTAATCCCAGAGTGCTGTGCTGT
TTACAGAATTCAGGATGGAGAGAAGAAACCAATTGGTTGGGACACTGATATTTCCTGGCTTACTGGAGAA
GAATTGCATGTGGAAGTGTTGGAGAATGTTCCACTTACAACACACAACTTTGTACGAAAAACGTTTTTCA
CCTTAGCATTTTGTGACTTTTGTCGAAAGCTGCTTTTCCAGGGTTTCCGCTGTCAAACATGTGGTTATAA
ATTTCACCAGCGTTGTAGTACAGAAGTTCCACTGATGTGTGTTAATTATGACCAACTTGATTTGCTGTTT
GTCTCCAAGTTCTTTGAACACCACCCAATACCACAGGAAGAGGCGTCCTTAGCAGAGACTGCCCTAACAT
CTGGATCATCCCCTTCCGCACCCGCCTCGGACTCTATTGGGCCCCAAATTCTCACCAGTCCGTCTCCTTC
AAAATCCATTCCAATTCCACAGCCCTTCCGACCAGCAGATGAAGATCATCGAAATCAATTTGGGCAACGA
GACCGATCCTCATCAGCTCCCAATGTGCATATAAACACAATAGAACCTGTCAATATTGATGACTTGATTA
GAGACCAAGGATTTCGTGGTGATGGAGGATCAACCACAGGTTTGTCTGCTACCCCCCCTGCCTCATTACC
TGGCTCACTAACTAACGTGAAAGCCTTACAGAAATCTCCAGGACCTCAGCGAGAAAGGAAGTCATCTTCA
TCCTCAGAAGACAGGAATCGAATGAAAACACTTGGTAGACGGGACTCGAGTGATGATTGGGAGATTCCTG
ATGGGCAGATTACAGTGGGACAAAGAATTGGATCTGGATCATTTGGAACAGTCTACAAGGGAAAGTGGCA
TGGTGATGTGGCAGTGAAAATGTTGAATGTGACAGCACCTACACCTCAGCAGTTACAAGCCTTCAAAAAT
GAAGTAGGAGTACTCAGGAAAACACGACATGTGAATATCCTACTCTTCATGGGCTATTCCACAAAGCCAC
AACTGGCTATTGTTACCCAGTGGTGTGAGGGCTCCAGCTTGTATCACCATCTCCATATCATTGAGACCAA
ATTTGAGATGATCAAACTTATAGATATTGCACGACAGACTGCACAGGGCATGGATTACTTACACGCCAAG
TCAATCATCCACAGAGACCTCAAGAGTAATAATATATTTCTTCATGAAGACCTCACAGTAAAAATAGGTG
ATTTTGGTCTAGCTACAGTGAAATCTCGATGGAGTGGGTCCCATCAGTTTGAACAGTTTTCTGGATCCAT
TTTGTGGATGGCACCAGAAGTCATCAGAATGCAAGATAAAAATCCATACAGCTTTCAGTCAGATGTATAT
GCATTTGGAATTGTTCTGTATGAATTGATGACTGGACAGTTACCTTATTCAAACATCAACAACAGGGACC
AGATAATTTTTATGGTGGGACGAGGATACCTGTCTCCAGATCTCAGTAAGGTACGGAGTAACTGTCCAAA
AGCCATGAAGAGATTAATGGCAGAGTGCCTCAAAAAGAAAAGAGATGAGAGACCACTCTTTCCCCAAATT
CTCGCCTCTATTGAGCTGCTGGCCCGCTCATTGCCAAAAATTCACCGCAGTGCATCAGAACCCTCCTTGA
ATCGGGCTGGTTTCCAAACAGAGGATTTTAGTCTATATGCTTGTGCTTCTCCAAAAACACCCATCCAGGC
AGGGGGATATGGTGCGTTTCCTGTCCACTGATTGCCAACTTTCTTGTACAAAGTTGGCATTATAAGAAAG
CATTGCTTATCAATTTGTTGCAACGAACAGGTCACTATCAGTCAAAATAAAATCATTATTTGCCATCCAG
CTGATATCCCCTATAGTGAGTCGTATTACATGGTCATAGCTGTTTCCTGGCAGCTCTGGCCCGTGTCTCA
AAATCTCTGATGTTACATTGCACAAGATAAAAATATATCATCATGCCTCCTCTAGACCAGCCAGGACAGA
AATGCCTCGACTTCGCTGCTACCCAAGGTTGCCGGGTGACGCACACCGTGGAAACGGATGAAGGCACGAA
CCCAGTGGACATAAGCCTGTTCGGTTCGTAAGCTGTAATGCAAGTAGCGTATGCGCTCACGCAACTGGTC
CAGAACCTTGACCGAACGCAGCGGTGGTAACGGCGCAGTGGCGGTTTTCATGGCTTGTTATGACTGTTTT
TTTGGGGTACAGTCTATGCCTCGGGCATCCAAGCAGCAAGCGCGTTACGCCGTGGGTCGATGTTTGATGT
TATGGAGCAGCAACGATGTTACGCAGCAGGGCAGTCGCCCTAAAACAAAGTTAAACATTATGAGGGAAGC
GGTGATCGCCGAAGTATCGACTCAACTATCAGAGGTAGTTGGCGTCATCGAGCGCCATCTCGAACCGACG
TTGCTGGCCGTACATTTGTACGGCTCCGCAGTGGATGGCGGCCTGAAGCCACACAGTGATATTGATTTGC
TGGTTACGGTGACCGTAAGGCTTGATGAAACAACGCGGCGAGCTTTGATCAACGACCTTTTGGAAACTTC
GGCTTCCCCTGGAGAGAGCGAGATTCTCCGCGCTGTAGAAGTCACCATTGTTGTGCACGACGACATCATT
CCGTGGCGTTATCCAGCTAAGCGCGAACTGCAATTTGGAGAATGGCAGCGCAATGACATTCTTGCAGGTA
TCTTCGAGCCAGCCACGATCGACATTGATCTGGCTATCTTGCTGACAAAAGCAAGAGAACATAGCGTTGC
CTTGGTAGGTCCAGCGGCGGAGGAACTCTTTGATCCGGTTCCTGAACAGGATCTATTTGAGGCGCTAAAT
GAAACCTTAACGCTATGGAACTCGCCGCCCGACTGGGCTGGCGATGAGCGAAATGTAGTGCTTACGTTGT
CCCGCATTTGGTACAGCGCAGTAACCGGCAAAATCGCGCCGAAGGATGTCGCTGCCGACTGGGCAATGGA
GCGCCTGCCGGCCCAGTATCAGCCCGTCATACTTGAAGCTAGACAGGCTTATCTTGGACAAGAAGAAGAT
CGCTTGGCCTCGCGCGCAGATCAGTTGGAAGAATTTGTCCACTACGTGAAAGGCGAGATCACCAAGGTAG
TCGGCAAATAACCCTCGAGCCACCCATGACCAAAATCCCTTAACGTGAGTTACGCGTCGTTCCACTGAGC
GTCAGACCCCGTAGAAAAGATCAAAGGATCTTCTTGAGATCCTTTTTTTCTGCGCGTAATCTGCTGCTTG
CAAACAAAAAAACCACCGCTACCAGCGGTGGTTTGTTTGCCGGATCAAGAGCTACCAACTCTTTTTCCGA
AGGTAACTGGCTTCAGCAGAGCGCAGATACCAAATACTGTTCTTCTAGTGTAGCCGTAGTTAGGCCACCA
CTTCAAGAACTCTGTAGCACCGCCTACATACCTCGCTCTGCTAATCCTGTTACCAGTGGCTGCTGCCAGT
GGCGATAAGTCGTGTCTTACCGGGTTGGACTCAAGACGATAGTTACCGGATAAGGCGCAGCGGTCGGGCT
GAACGGGGGGTTCGTGCACACAGCCCAGCTTGGAGCGAACGACCTACACCGAACTGAGATACCTACAGCG
TGAGCTATGAGAAAGCGCCACGCTTCCCGAAGGGAGAAAGGCGGACAGGTATCCGGTAAGCGGCAGGGTC
GGAACAGGAGAGCGCACGAGGGAGCTTCCAGGGGGAAACGCCTGGTATCTTTATAGTCCTGTCGGGTTTC
GCCACCTCTGACTTGAGCGTCGATTTTTGTGATGCTCGTCAGGGGGGCGGAGCCTATGGAAAAACGCCAG
CAACGCGGCCTTTTTACGGTTCCTGGCCTTTTGCTGGCCTTTTGCTCACATGTT
