>Addgene plasmid #82822 | pDONR223_BRAF_p.L613F | depositor partial sequence | sequence record 157548 | Insert sequence
ATGGCGGCGCTGAGCGGTGGCGGTGGTGGCGGCGCGGAGCCGGGCCAGGCTCTGTTCAACGGGGACATGG
AGCCCGAGGCCGGCGCCGGCGCCGGCGCCGCGGCCTCTTCGGCTGCGGACCCTGCCATTCCGGAGGAGGT
GTGGAATATCAAACAAATGATTAAGTTGACACAGGAACATATAGAGGCCCTATTGGACAAATTTGGTGGG
GAGCATAATCCACCATCAATATATCTGGAGGCCTATGAAGAATACACCAGCAAGCTAGATGCACTCCAAC
AAAGAGAACAACAGTTATTGGAATCTCTGGGGAACGGAACTGATTTTTCTGTTTCTAGCTCTGCATCAAT
GGATACCGTTACATCTTCTTCCTCTTCTAGCCTTTCAGTGCTACCTTCATCTCTTTCAGTTTTTCAAAAT
CCCACAGATGTGGCACGGAGCAACCCCAAGTCACCACAAAAACCTATCGTTAGAGTCTTCCTGCCCAACA
AACAGAGGACAGTGGTACCTGCAAGGTGTGGAGTTACAGTCCGAGACAGTCTAAAGAAAGCACTGATGAT
GAGAGGTCTAATCCCAGAGTGCTGTGCTGTTTACAGAATTCAGGATGGAGAGAAGAAACCAATTGGTTGG
GACACTGATATTTCCTGGCTTACTGGAGAAGAATTGCATGTGGAAGTGTTGGAGAATGTTCCACTTACAA
CACACAACTTTGTACGAAAAACGTTTTTCACCTTAGCATTTTGTGACTTTTGTCGAAAGCTGCTTTTCCA
GGGTTTCCGCTGTCAAACATGTGGTTATAAATTTCACCAGCGTTGTAGTACAGAAGTTCCACTGATGTGT
GTTAATTATGACCAACTTGATTTGCTGTTTGTCTCCAAGTTCTTTGAACACCACCCAATACCACAGGAAG
AGGCGTCCTTAGCAGAGACTGCCCTAACATCTGGATCATCCCCTTCCGCACCCGCCTCGGACTCTATTGG
GCCCCAAATTCTCACCAGTCCGTCTCCTTCAAAATCCATTCCAATTCCACAGCCCTTCCGACCAGCAGAT
GAAGATCATCGAAATCAATTTGGGCAACGAGACCGATCCTCATCAGCTCCCAATGTGCATATAAACACAA
TAGAACCTGTCAATATTGATGACTTGATTAGAGACCAAGGATTTCGTGGTGATGGAGGATCAACCACAGG
TTTGTCTGCTACCCCCCCTGCCTCATTACCTGGCTCACTAACTAACGTGAAAGCCTTACAGAAATCTCCA
GGACCTCAGCGAGAAAGGAAGTCATCTTCATCCTCAGAAGACAGGAATCGAATGAAAACACTTGGTAGAC
GGGACTCGAGTGATGATTGGGAGATTCCTGATGGGCAGATTACAGTGGGACAAAGAATTGGATCTGGATC
ATTTGGAACAGTCTACAAGGGAAAGTGGCATGGTGATGTGGCAGTGAAAATGTTGAATGTGACAGCACCT
ACACCTCAGCAGTTACAAGCCTTCAAAAATGAAGTAGGAGTACTCAGGAAAACACGACATGTGAATATCC
TACTCTTCATGGGCTATTCCACAAAGCCACAACTGGCTATTGTTACCCAGTGGTGTGAGGGCTCCAGCTT
GTATCACCATCTCCATATCATTGAGACCAAATTTGAGATGATCAAACTTATAGATATTGCACGACAGACT
GCACAGGGCATGGATTACTTACACGCCAAGTCAATCATCCACAGAGACCTCAAGAGTAATAATATATTTC
TTCATGAAGACCTCACAGTAAAAATAGGTGATTTTGGTCTAGCTACAGTGAAATCTCGATGGAGTGGGTC
CCATCAGTTTGAACAGTTTTCTGGATCCATTTTGTGGATGGCACCAGAAGTCATCAGAATGCAAGATAAA
AATCCATACAGCTTTCAGTCAGATGTATATGCATTTGGAATTGTTCTGTATGAATTGATGACTGGACAGT
TACCTTATTCAAACATCAACAACAGGGACCAGATAATTTTTATGGTGGGACGAGGATACCTGTCTCCAGA
TCTCAGTAAGGTACGGAGTAACTGTCCAAAAGCCATGAAGAGATTAATGGCAGAGTGCCTCAAAAAGAAA
AGAGATGAGAGACCACTCTTTCCCCAAATTCTCGCCTCTATTGAGCTGCTGGCCCGCTCATTGCCAAAAA
TTCACCGCAGTGCATCAGAACCCTCCTTGAATCGGGCTGGTTTCCAAACAGAGGATTTTAGTCTATATGC
TTGTGCTTCTCCAAAAACACCCATCCAGGCAGGGGGATATGGTGCGTTTCCTGTCCACTGA
